>Addgene plasmid #44751 | pBMN-flag beta-catenin K19R/K49R | addgene partial sequence | sequence record 75248 | pBMN_5
CCTCTAGACTGCCGGATCCCCAGCGTGGACAATGGCTACTCAAGCTGATTTGATGGAGTTGGACATGGCC
ATGGAACCAGACAGAAGAGCGGCTGTTAGTCACTGGCAGCAACAGTCTTACCTGGACTCTGGAATCCATT
CTGGTGCCACTACTACAGCTCCTTCTCTGAGTGGTAGAGGCAATCCTGAGGAAGAGGATGTGGATACCTC
CCAAGTCCTGTATGAGTGGGAACAGGGATTTTCTCAGTCCTTCACTCAAGAACAAGTAGCTGATATTGAT
GGACAGTATGCAATGACTCGAGCTCAGAGGGTACGAGCTGCTATGTTCCCTGAGACATTAGATGAGGGCA
TGCAGATCCCATCTACACAGTTTGATGCTGCTCATCCCACTAATGTCCAGCGTTTGGCTGAACCATCACA
GATGCTGAAACATGCAGTTGTAAACTTGATTAACTATCAAGATGATGCAGAACTTGCCACACGTGCAATC
CCTGAACTGACAAAACTGCTAAATGACGAGGACCAGGTGGTGGTTAATAAGGCTGCAGTTATGGTCCATC
AGCTTTCTAAAAAGGAAGCTTCCAGACACGCTATCATGCGTTCTCCTCAGATGGTGTCTGCTATTGTACG
TACCATGCAGAATACAAATGATGTAGAAACAGCTCGTTGTACCGCTGGGACCTTGCATAACCTTTCCCAT
CATCGTGAGGGCTTACTGGCCATCTTTAAGTCTGGAGGCATTCCTGCCCTGGTGAAAATGCTTGGTTCAC
CAGTGGATTCTGTGTTGTTTTATGCCATTACAACTCTCCACAACCTTTTATTACATCAAGAAGGAGCTAA
AATGGCAGTGCGTTTAGCTGGTGGGCTGCAGAAAATGGTTGCCTTGCTCAACAAAACAAATGTTAAATTC
TTGGCT
