>Addgene plasmid #44751 | pBMN-flag beta-catenin K19R/K49R | addgene partial sequence | sequence record 81146 | hBcatenin-F 5'-atggcttggaatgagactgc-3'
TGGTGGATATGGCCAGGATGCCTTGGGTATGGACCCCATGATGGAACATGAGATGGGTGGCCACCACCCT
GGTGCTGACTATCCAGTTGATGGGCTGCCAGATCTGGGGCATGCCCAGGACCTCATGGATGGGCTGCCTC
CAGGTGACAGCAATCAGCTGGCCTGGTTTGATACTGACCTGGACTACAAGGACGACGATGACAAGTAAGC
GGCCGCCAGCACAGTGGTCGACGATAAAATAAAAGATTTTATTTAGTCTCCAGAAAAAGGGGGGAATGAA
AGACCCCACCTGTAGGTTTGGCAAGCTAGCTTAAGTAACGCCATTTTGCAAGGCATGGAAAAATACATAA
CTGAGAATAGAGAAGTTCAGATCAAGGTCAGGAACAGATGGAACAGCTGAATATGGGCCAAACAGGATAT
CTGTGGTAAGCAGTTCCTGCCCCGGCTCAGGGCCAAGAACAGATGGAACAGCTGAATATGGGCCAAACAG
GATATCTGTGGTAAGCAGTTCCTGCCCCGGCTCAGGGCCAAGAACAGATGGTCCCCAGATGCGGTCCAGC
CCTCAGCAGTTTCTAGAGAACCATCAGATGTTTCCAGGGTGCCCCAAGGACCTGAAATGACCCTGTGCCT
TATTTGAACTAACCAATCAGTTCGCTTCTCGCTTCTGTTCGCGCGCTTCTGCTCCCCGAGCTCAATAAAA
GAGCCCACAACCCCTCACTCGGGGCGCCAGTCCTCCGATTGACTGANTCGCCCGGGTACCCGTGTATC
