[The description below was written by a language model from this plasmid's Addgene catalogue record.]
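Description:
pBMN-flag beta-catenin K19R/K49R is a retroviral mammalian expression plasmid built on the pBMN-Z backbone. It is propagated in E. coli under ampicillin selection; the copy number is listed as unknown, and no feature table accompanies the entry, so the origin of replication, any mammalian selection marker and the exact regulatory elements are not documented here. Vectors of the pBMN family are Moloney murine leukemia virus-derived constructs in which the insert sits between the viral long terminal repeats alongside a packaging signal. Transfection into a retroviral packaging cell line therefore yields replication-defective virus that stably integrates the cassette into target cells, with expression normally driven from the 5′ LTR. The record itself does not state the promoter.

The payload is beta-catenin carrying two lysine-to-arginine substitutions, K19R and K49R, with a FLAG epitope recorded as a C-terminal fusion for detection or immunoprecipitation. The species of the cDNA is not given, and the restriction sites used for cloning are listed as unknown. Arginine substitution preserves positive charge while removing the lysine side chain as an acceptor for modifications such as ubiquitination. The associated publication title indicates that Lys-19 and Lys-49 regulate beta-catenin levels and its function in T cell factor-dependent transcriptional activation and neoplastic transformation. The construct is thus suited to stable retroviral delivery of this double mutant for comparing protein abundance, TCF reporter activity and transforming capacity against other forms of beta-catenin.
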