Addgene plasmid #44751: pBMN-flag beta-catenin K19R/K49R
Depositing lab: Eric Fearon. Depositing organization: University of Michigan. Publication: Lysine residues Lys-19 and Lys-49 of beta-catenin regulate its levels and function in T cell factor transcriptional activation and neoplastic transformation. Winer IS, Bommer GT, Gonik N, Fearon ER. J Biol Chem. 2006 Sep 8;281(36):26181-7. Epub 2006 Jul 18. 10.1074/jbc.M604217200 PubMed 16849322.
Backbone
  Vector backbone: pBMN-Z
  Backbone manufacturer: Nolan Lab
  Vector type: Mammalian Expression, Retroviral
Growth in bacteria
  Bacterial resistance: Ampicillin, 100 μg/mL
  Growth temperature: 37°C
  Growth strain: DH5alpha
  Copy number: Unknown
Gene/Insert
  Gene/Insert name: beta-catenin
  Mutation: K19R/K49R
  Tag / fusion protein: FLAG (C terminal on insert)
  Cloning method: Restriction Enzyme; 5′ cloning site unknown (unknown if destroyed); 3′ cloning site unknown (unknown if destroyed)
  Sequencing primers: 5′ pLXSN-5
Terms and licenses: Academic/Nonprofit Terms; Industry Terms: Not Available to Industry
How to cite: pBMN-flag beta-catenin K19R/K49R was a gift from Eric Fearon (Addgene plasmid # 44751 ; http://n2t.net/addgene:44751 ; RRID:Addgene_44751)
